Addgene plasmid #234268: 8061-E31
Purpose: Gateway ORF Entry clone of mouse Smad1 with stop codon (for native or N-terminal fusions)
Depositing lab: Dominic Esposito. Depositing organization: Frederick National Laboratory.
Backbone
  Vector backbone: pDonr-253
  Backbone size w/o insert (bp): 3155
  Vector type: Gateway Entry Clone
Growth in bacteria
  Bacterial resistance: Spectinomycin, 50 μg/mL
  Growth temperature: 37°C
  Growth strain: DH5alpha
  Copy number: High Copy
Gene/Insert
  Gene/Insert name: Smad1
  Species: M. musculus (mouse)
  Insert size (bp): 1476
  Entrez Gene: Smad1 (a.k.a. Mad1, Madh1, Madr1, Mlp1, MusMLP, dwf-A, mMad1)
  Cloning method: Gateway Cloning
  Sequencing primers: 5′ M13F 23-mer (5'-CCCAGTCACGACGTTGTAAAACG); 3′ attLR 23-mer (5'-TAACATCAGAGATTTTGAGACAC)
Terms and licenses: Academic/Nonprofit Terms; Industry Terms: Not Available to Industry
How to cite: 8061-E31 was a gift from Dominic Esposito (Addgene plasmid # 234268 ; http://n2t.net/addgene:234268 ; RRID:Addgene_234268)
