[The description below was written by a language model from this plasmid's Addgene catalogue record and pLannotate feature annotations shown in this document.]
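Description:
8061-E31 is a Gateway entry clone built on the pDonr-253 backbone. It carries the mouse Smad1 open reading frame and is intended as a shuttle intermediate rather than an expression vector. It is propagated in E. coli at high copy from a ColE1/pUC-type origin and selected with spectinomycin through an aadA (SmR) aminoglycoside adenylyltransferase gene, which sits downstream of a fragment annotated as a class 1 integron Pc promoter. The sequenced plasmid is about 4.6 kb. Backbone remnants annotated in the sequence include an incP oriT, short lacI, lacZα, GmR and traJ fragments, and rrnB T1 and T2 transcription terminators upstream of the cloning region that help insulate the insert from read-through transcription.

The payload is the Smad1 coding sequence, which encodes a receptor-regulated SMAD that acts as a transcriptional modulator downstream of BMP type 1 receptor kinases. It is flanked on both sides by attL recombination sites. The automated annotation labels both as attL3 in opposite orientations, so the exact attL variants are not resolved by the record. A short partial match to a TEV protease site lies between the upstream attL site and the start of the ORF, though it is only annotated as a fragment. The ORF retains its stop codon, so after an LR Clonase reaction into a destination vector it can be expressed as the native protein or with an N-terminal fusion, but not with a C-terminal tag. No promoter drives Smad1 in the entry clone. A T7 promoter lies just beyond the downstream attL site, facing back toward the insert. Promoter, tags and host for expression are determined by the chosen destination vector.
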