Features (pLannotate 1.2.2; 17 found; start..end, strand, type, name):
    121..213     +  CDS            lacI (fragment): lac repressor; lacI; The lac repressor binds to the lac operator to inhibit transcription in E. coli. This inhibition can be relieved by adding lactose or isopropyl-β-D-thiogalactopyranoside (IPTG).
    268..295     -  terminator     rrnB T2 terminator: transcription terminator T2 from the E. coli rrnB gene
    427..470     +  terminator     rrnB T1 terminator: Escherichia coli rrnB; transcription terminator T1 from the E. coli rrnB gene
    517..553     -  CDS            lacZα (fragment): LacZα fragment of β-galactosidase; lacZ fragment
    570..665     +  protein_bind   attL3: mutant version of attL; recombination site for the Gateway® LR reaction LR Clonase™
    668..684     +  CDS            TEV site (fragment): tobacco etch virus (TEV) protease recognition and cleavage site
    692..2086    +  CDS            Smad1: SMAD1_MOUSE - Also known as Madh1, Madr1. Experimental evidence at protein level: Swiss-Prot protein existence level 1. Transcriptional modulator activated by BMP (bone morphogenetic proteins) type 1 receptor kinase. SMAD1 is a receptor- regulated SMAD (R-SMAD) (By similarity). May play a role in the initiation and maintenance of spermatogenesis. SMAD1/OAZ1/PSMB4 complex mediates the degradation of the CREBBP/EP300 repressor SNIP1 (By similarity). May act synergistically with SMAD4 and YY1 in bone morphogenetic protein (BMP)-mediated cardiac-specific gene expression (PubMed:15329343). From Mus
   2091..2186    -  protein_bind   attL3: mutant version of attL; recombination site for the Gateway® LR reaction LR Clonase™
   2205..2223    -  promoter       T7 promoter: promoter for bacteriophage T7 RNA polymerase
   2413..2436    +  promoter       Pc promoter (fragment): intI1 (promoter lies within the coding sequence); class 1 integron promoter
   2612..2668    +  CDS            GmR (fragment): gentamycin acetyltransferase; aacC1; confers resistance to gentamycin
   2675..3466    +  CDS            SmR: aminoglycoside adenylyltransferase (Murphy, 1985); aadA; confers resistance to spectinomycin and streptomycin
   3470..3507    -  misc_feature   MCS (fragment): pUC18/19 multiple cloning site
   3510..3555    -  CDS            traJ (fragment): oriT-recognizing protein; traJ
   3588..3697    -  oriT           oriT: incP origin of transfer
   3834..3871    +  misc_feature   MCS (fragment): pUC18/19 multiple cloning site
   3957..4545    +  rep_origin     ori: high-copy-number ColE1/pMB1/pBR322/pUC origin of replication
>Addgene plasmid #234268 | 8061-E31 | addgene full sequence | sequence record 468855 | Addgene NGS Result
CTTTCCTGCGTTATCCCCTGATTCTGTGGATAACCGTATTACCGCCTTTGAGTGAGCTGATACCGCTCGC
CGCAGCCGAACGACCGAGCGCAGCGAGTCAGTGAGCGAGGAAGCGGAAGAGCGCCCAATACGCAAACCGC
CTCTCCCCGCGCGTTGGCCGATTCATTAATGCAGCTGGCACGACAGGTTTCCCGACTGGAAAGCGGGCAG
TGAGCGCAACGCAATTAATACGCGTACCGCTAGCCAGGAAGAGTTTGTAGAAACGCAAAAAGGCCATCCG
TCAGGATGGCCTTCTGCTTAGTTTGATGCCTGGCAGTTTATGGCGGGCGTCCTGCCCGCCACCCTCCGGG
CCGTTGCTTCACAACGTTCAAATCCGCTCCCGGCGGATTTGTCCTACTCAGGAGAGCGTTCACCGACAAA
CAACAGATAAAACGAAAGGCCCAGTCTTCCGACTGAGCCTTTCGTTTTATTTGATGCCTGGCAGTTCCCT
ACTCTCGCGTTAACGCTAGCATGGATGTTTTCCCAGTCACGACGTTGTAAAACGACGGCCAGTCTTAAGC
TCGGGCCCCAAATAATGATTTTATTTTGACTGATAGTGACCTGTTCGTTGCAACAAATTGATGAGCAATG
CTTTTTTATAATGCCAACTTTGTACAAAAAAGTTGGCGAAAACCTGTACTTCCAAGGCACCATGAATGTG
ACCAGCTTGTTTTCATTCACAAGTCCAGCTGTGAAGAGACTCCTTGGGTGGAAACAGGGCGATGAAGAAG
AGAAATGGGCAGAGAAAGCTGTGGACGCTTTGGTGAAGAAACTGAAGAAGAAGAAAGGGGCCATGGAAGA
GCTGGAGAAGGCCCTGAGCTGCCCTGGACAGCCGAGTAACTGCGTCACCATTCCTCGCTCCCTGGATGGC
AGGTTGCAGGTGTCCCACCGGAAGGGACTACCTCATGTCATTTATTGCCGTGTGTGGCGCTGGCCCGACC
TCCAGAGCCACCATGAACTGAAGCCTCTGGAATGCTGTGAGTTCCCATTTGGTTCCAAGCAGAAGGAGGT
CTGCATCAACCCCTACCACTATAAGCGAGTGGAGAGCCCGGTTCTCCCGCCGGTGCTGGTTCCGAGGCAC
AGCGAGTACAATCCTCAGCACAGCCTTCTGGCTCAGTTCCGCAACCTGGGACAAAATGAGCCTCACATGC
CACTGAACGCCACGTTCCCAGACTCTTTCCAGCAGCCCAACAGCCACCCGTTCCCCCACTCCCCCAACAG
CAGCTACCCCAACTCTCCTGGCGGCAGCAGCAGCACCTACCCTCACTCCCCAACCAGCTCAGACCCGGGC
AGCCCTTTTCAGATGCCAGCTGACACACCCCCACCTGCTTACCTGCCTCCTGAAGACCCCATGGCCCAGG
ATGGCTCTCAGCCCATGGACACGAACATGATGGCGCCTCCACTGCCCGCTGAAATCAGCAGAGGAGATGT
TCAGGCAGTTGCTTACGAGGAACCAAAACACTGGTGCTCTATTGTGTACTATGAGCTCAACAACCGTGTG
GGTGAAGCGTTCCACGCCTCGTCCACCAGCGTGCTGGTGGATGGTTTCACAGATCCGTCCAACAATAAGA
ACCGCTTCTGCCTTGGCTTGCTCTCCAACGTTAACCGGAATTCCACTATTGAAAACACCAGGCGACATAT
TGGGAAAGGAGTCCACCTTTATTACGTTGGAGGAGAGGTGTATGCGGAATGCCTCAGTGACAGCAGCATC
TTCGTGCAGAGCCGGAACTGCAACTACCACCACGGCTTTCACCCCACCACCGTCTGCAAGATCCCCAGCG
GGTGCAGCTTGAAAATCTTCAACAACCAAGAGTTTGCTCAGCTACTGGCGCAGTCTGTGAACCACGGGTT
CGAGACCGTGTATGAACTCACCAAAATGTGCACTATTCGGATGAGCTTCGTGAAGGGTTGGGGAGCCGAA
TACCACCGGCAGGATGTTACCAGCACCCCCTGCTGGATTGAGATCCATCTGCATGGCCCTCTCCAGTGGC
TGGATAAGGTTCTGACCCAGATGGGCTCACCCCACAATCCTATTTCATCCGTGTCTTAATCAACTTTCTT
GTACAAAGTTGGCATTATAAGAAAGCATTGCTTATCAATTTGTTGCAACGAACAGGTCACTATCAGTCAA
AATAAAATCATTATTTGCCATCCAGCTGATATCCCCTATAGTGAGTCGTATTACATGGTCATAGCTGTTT
CCTGGCAGCTCTGGCCCGTGTCTCAAAATCTCTGATGTTACATTGCACAAGATAAAAATATATCATCATG
CCTCCTCTAGACCAGCCAGGACAGAAATGCCTCGACTTCGCTGCTACCCAAGGTTGCCGGGTGACGCACA
CCGTGGAAACGGATGAAGGCACGAACCCAGTGGACATAAGCCTGTTCGGTTCGTAAGCTGTAATGCAAGT
AGCGTATGCGCTCACGCAACTGGTCCAGAACCTTGACCGAACGCAGCGGTGGTAACGGCGCAGTGGCGGT
TTTCATGGCTTGTTATGACTGTTTTTTTGGGGTACAGTCTATGCCTCGGGCATCCAAGCAGCAAGCGCGT
TACGCCGTGGGTCGATGTTTGATGTTATGGAGCAGCAACGATGTTACGCAGCAGGGCAGTCGCCCTAAAA
CAAAGTTAAACATTATGAGGGAAGCGGTGATCGCCGAAGTATCGACTCAACTATCAGAGGTAGTTGGCGT
CATCGAGCGCCATCTCGAACCGACGTTGCTGGCCGTACATTTGTACGGCTCCGCAGTGGATGGCGGCCTG
AAGCCACACAGTGATATTGATTTGCTGGTTACGGTGACCGTAAGGCTTGATGAAACAACGCGGCGAGCTT
TGATCAACGACCTTTTGGAAACTTCGGCTTCCCCTGGAGAGAGCGAGATTCTCCGCGCTGTAGAAGTCAC
CATTGTTGTGCACGACGACATCATTCCGTGGCGTTATCCAGCTAAGCGCGAACTGCAATTTGGAGAATGG
CAGCGCAATGACATTCTTGCAGGTATCTTCGAGCCAGCCACGATCGACATTGATCTGGCTATCTTGCTGA
CAAAAGCAAGAGAACATAGCGTTGCCTTGGTAGGTCCAGCGGCGGAGGAACTCTTTGATCCGGTTCCTGA
ACAGGATCTATTTGAGGCGCTAAATGAAACCTTAACGCTATGGAACTCGCCGCCCGACTGGGCTGGCGAT
GAGCGAAATGTAGTGCTTACGTTGTCCCGCATTTGGTACAGCGCAGTAACCGGCAAAATCGCGCCGAAGG
ATGTCGCTGCCGACTGGGCAATGGAGCGCCTGCCGGCCCAGTATCAGCCCGTCATACTTGAAGCTAGACA
GGCTTATCTTGGACAAGAAGAAGATCGCTTGGCCTCGCGCGCAGATCAGTTGGAAGAATTTGTCCACTAC
GTGAAAGGCGAGATCACCAAGGTAGTCGGCAAATAACCCTCGACTCTAGAGGATCCCCGGGTACCGAGCT
CGAATTCCGTGATAGGTGGGCTGCCCTTCCTGGTTGGCTTGGTTTCATCAGCCATCCGCTTGCCCTCATC
TGTTACGCCGGCGGTAGCCGGCCAGCCTCGCAGAGCAGGATTCCCGTTGAGCACCGCCAGGTGCGAATAA
GGGACAGTGAAGAAGGAACACCCGCTCGCGGGTGGGCCTACTTCACCTATCCTGCCCGGCTGACGCCGTT
GGATACACCAAGGAAAGTCTACACGAACCCTTTGGCAAAATCCTGTATATCGTGCGAAAAAGGATGGATA
TACCGAAAAAATCGCTATAATGACCCCGAAGCAGGGTTATGCAGCGGAAAACGGAATTCGAGCTCGGTAC
CCGGGGATCCTCTAGAGTCGAGCCACCCATGACCAAAATCCCTTAACGTGAGTTACGCGTCGTTCCACTG
AGCGTCAGACCCCGTAGAAAAGATCAAAGGATCTTCTTGAGATCCTTTTTTTCTGCGCGTAATCTGCTGC
TTGCAAACAAAAAAACCACCGCTACCAGCGGTGGTTTGTTTGCCGGATCAAGAGCTACCAACTCTTTTTC
CGAAGGTAACTGGCTTCAGCAGAGCGCAGATACCAAATACTGTTCTTCTAGTGTAGCCGTAGTTAGGCCA
CCACTTCAAGAACTCTGTAGCACCGCCTACATACCTCGCTCTGCTAATCCTGTTACCAGTGGCTGCTGCC
AGTGGCGATAAGTCGTGTCTTACCGGGTTGGACTCAAGACGATAGTTACCGGATAAGGCGCAGCGGTCGG
GCTGAACGGGGGGTTCGTGCACACAGCCCAGCTTGGAGCGAACGACCTACACCGAACTGAGATACCTACA
GCGTGAGCTATGAGAAAGCGCCACGCTTCCCGAAGGGAGAAAGGCGGACAGGTATCCGGTAAGCGGCAGG
GTCGGAACAGGAGAGCGCACGAGGGAGCTTCCAGGGGGAAACGCCTGGTATCTTTATAGTCCTGTCGGGT
TTCGCCACCTCTGACTTGAGCGTCGATTTTTGTGATGCTCGTCAGGGGGGCGGAGCCTATGGAAAAACGC
CAGCAACGCGGCCTTTTTACGGTTCCTGGCCTTTTGCTGGCCTTTTGCTCACATGTT
